Addgene plasmid #54204: mEmerald-NPHP1-N-18
Purpose: Localization: Cilium, Excitation: 487, Emission: 509
Depositing lab: Michael Davidson. Depositing organization: Florida State University, Tallahassee.
Backbone
  Vector backbone: mEmerald-N1
  Backbone size w/o insert (bp): 4750
  Vector type: Mammalian Expression
  Selectable markers: Neomycin (select with G418)
Growth in bacteria
  Bacterial resistance: Kanamycin, 50 μg/mL
  Growth temperature: 37°C
  Growth strain: DH5alpha
  Copy number: High Copy
Gene/Insert
  Gene/Insert name: NPHP1 (alt names: Nephronophthisis1 homolog; NM_016902.3)
  Species: M. musculus (mouse)
  Promoter: CMV
  Tag / fusion protein: mEmerald (C terminal on backbone)
  Cloning method: Unknown
  Sequencing primers: 5′ CMV-F; 3′ SV40pA-R
Terms and licenses: Academic/Nonprofit Terms; Industry Terms
Depositor comments: Nephronophthisis1 homolog. Excitation = 487; Emission = 509. Localization data: Cilium
How to cite: mEmerald-NPHP1-N-18 was a gift from Michael Davidson (Addgene plasmid # 54204 ; http://n2t.net/addgene:54204 ; RRID:Addgene_54204)
