[The description below was written by a language model from this plasmid's Addgene catalogue record and the feature table of its GenBank file.]
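Description:
mEmerald-NPHP1-N-18 is a mammalian expression plasmid built on the mEmerald-N1 backbone (about 4.75 kb without the insert) that produces a fluorescently labelled form of mouse NPHP1, the nephronophthisis 1 homolog. The NPHP1 coding sequence is placed downstream of the CMV promoter, a strong constitutive promoter in most mammalian cell lines, and upstream of the backbone-encoded mEmerald, so the green fluorescent protein is fused to the C terminus of NPHP1. The "N-18" in the name probably denotes the N1-type arrangement and the length of the linker between the two proteins, but the record does not say so. The plasmid is maintained at high copy in E. coli under kanamycin selection, and it carries a neomycin resistance marker that allows G418 selection of stably transfected mammalian cells. The cloning method is recorded as unknown.

The stated purpose is as a localization marker. The fusion is reported to label the cilium, with mEmerald excitation and emission maxima of 487 nm and 509 nm, which suits standard GFP filter sets. It is therefore suited to live- or fixed-cell fluorescence imaging of ciliary structures and of NPHP1 distribution in transfected cells.

The sequence record held for this plasmid covers only a 961 bp portion of the construct. Its single annotated feature is a vertebrate Kozak consensus for strong translation initiation near the start of that segment, which probably marks the beginning of the fusion open reading frame. The promoter, NPHP1, mEmerald, polyadenylation signal, resistance cassette and replication origin are not annotated there, so those details rest on the catalogue fields.
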