LOCUS       Exported 961 bp ds-DNA linear SYN 12-JUN-2021
DEFINITION  Localization: Cilium, Excitation: 487, Emission: 509.
ACCESSION   .
VERSION     .
KEYWORDS    mEmerald-NPHP1-N-18
SOURCE      synthetic DNA construct
  ORGANISM  synthetic DNA construct
REFERENCE   1 (bases 1 to 961)
  TITLE     Davidson mEmerald
REFERENCE   2 (bases 1 to 961)
  AUTHORS   .
  TITLE     Direct Submission
  JOURNAL   Exported Jun 12, 2021 from SnapGene Server 1.1.58
            http://www.snapgene.com
FEATURES             Location/Qualifiers
     source          1..961
                     /organism="synthetic DNA construct"
                     /mol_type="other DNA"
     regulatory      19..28
                     /regulatory_class="other"
                     /note="vertebrate consensus sequence for strong initiation
                     of translation (Kozak, 1987)"
ORIGIN
        1 gctcctcgcc cttgctcacc atggtggcga ccggtggatc ccgggcccgc ggtaccgtcg
       61 actgcagaat tcccacgcct gagttctttc ttatttcacc caagaagtca aaggtctgct
      121 ccgaaaggtc aaatggtttg tgaactccat ctggtgacag cagagccttc agggaaccct
      181 cgttctcccg gctctgcttg aggaagtcag caatggcttt ccatcttgca gcctctgtct
      241 cttcctcggc ccacctaaag gggggcagca gtgtcgagtg cagaagaggg agcacgcagt
      301 catggtagac caggaggaac tcagccttta ggagctcttt gtctctcttc tctgctcgct
      361 ttagtgtact ttctttctca gaccaggaac tcctgagagc atccatcacg tcgggctgct
      421 ccaggagcag agggaaggtg gccagcacgg gatgactgat taaatcggca ctttgcaggt
      481 ttgtcctgtc tctcaggagc acatctccaa gaatttgtcg gtaaaatatc agtaagtgag
      541 cagagcacat actccccacc agggtttctg gcagcagact gagcatggcc ctggacctcc
      601 tgttcagaga ccgaagtttc accagaagtt gaggctgcct gcgcacactt atcatctgac
      661 ggaaaacact gccctgtgct cttctggaca ctgaagggtc cacttcaaca cctttttcgt
      721 aaggagtgcc gccattcaag aagagttcgt atgtttttgc tggaatagga actccactgg
      781 catcgaaaag cttaagaaac acccagccac agcttaactc tcctctctca ccagttgaat
      841 tgcgaatgta agaaattcca agttcaaata atatcccaag gtctggagtt gaagaattgg
      901 acctgataaa acagtcacca tcgagcaagc atggcaagat gccagtgacc tgaggagaga
      961 a
//
